>Addgene plasmid #112293 | pLL3.7-EF-EYFP-YAP1_F95A-PolyA | addgene full sequence | sequence record 213661 | Addgene NGS Result
GACATTGATTATTGACTAGTTATTAATAGTAATCAATTACGGGGTCATTAGTTCATAGCCCATATATGGA
GTTCCGCGTTACATAACTTACGGTAAATGGCCCGCCTGGCTGACCGCCCAACGACCCCCGCCCATTGACG
TCAATAATGACGTATGTTCCCATAGTAACGCCAATAGGGACTTTCCATTGACGTCAATGGGTGGAGTATT
TACGGTAAACTGCCCACTTGGCAGTACATCAAGTGTATCATATGCCAAGTACGCCCCCTATTGACGTCAA
TGACGGTAAATGGCCCGCCTGGCATTATGCCCAGTACATGACCTTATGGGACTTTCCTACTTGGCAGTAC
ATCTACGTATTAGTCATCGCTATTACCATGGTGATGCGGTTTTGGCAGTACATCAATGGGCGTGGATAGC
GGTTTGACTCACGGGGATTTCCAAGTCTCCACCCCATTGACGTCAATGGGAGTTTGTTTTGGCACCAAAA
TCAACGGGACTTTCCAAAATGTCGTAACAACTCCGCCCCATTGACGCAAATGGGCGGTAGGCGTGTACGG
TGGGAGGTCTATATAAGCAGCGCGTTTTGCCTGTACTGGGTCTCTCTGGTTAGACCAGATCTGAGCCTGG
GAGCTCTCTGGCTAACTAGGGAACCCACTGCTTAAGCCTCAATAAAGCTTGCCTTGAGTGCTTCAAGTAG
TGTGTGCCCGTCTGTTGTGTGACTCTGGTAACTAGAGATCCCTCAGACCCTTTTAGTCAGTGTGGAAAAT
CTCTAGCAGTGGCGCCCGAACAGGGACTTGAAAGCGAAAGGGAAACCAGAGGAGCTCTCTCGACGCAGGA
CTCGGCTTGCTGAAGCGCGCACGGCAAGAGGCGAGGGGCGGCGACTGGTGAGTACGCCAAAAATTTTGAC
TAGCGGAGGCTAGAAGGAGAGAGATGGGTGCGAGAGCGTCAGTATTAAGCGGGGGAGAATTAGATCGCGA
TGGGAAAAAATTCGGTTAAGGCCAGGGGGAAAGAAAAAATATAAATTAAAACATATAGTATGGGCAAGCA
GGGAGCTAGAACGATTCGCAGTTAATCCTGGCCTGTTAGAAACATCAGAAGGCTGTAGACAAATACTGGG
ACAGCTACAACCATCCCTTCAGACAGGATCAGAAGAACTTAGATCATTATATAATACAGTAGCAACCCTC
TATTGTGTGCATCAAAGGATAGAGATAAAAGACACCAAGGAAGCTTTAGACAAGATAGAGGAAGAGCAAA
ACAAAAGTAAGACCACCGCACAGCAAGCGGCCGGCCGCTGATCTTCAGACCTGGAGGAGGAGATATGAGG
GACAATTGGAGAAGTGAATTATATAAATATAAAGTAGTAAAAATTGAACCATTAGGAGTAGCACCCACCA
AGGCAAAGAGAAGAGTGGTGCAGAGAGAAAAAAGAGCAGTGGGAATAGGAGCTTTGTTCCTTGGGTTCTT
GGGAGCAGCAGGAAGCACTATGGGCGCAGCGTCAATGACGCTGACGGTACAGGCCAGACAATTATTGTCT
GGTATAGTGCAGCAGCAGAACAATTTGCTGAGGGCTATTGAGGCGCAACAGCATCTGTTGCAACTCACAG
TCTGGGGCATCAAGCAGCTCCAGGCAAGAATCCTGGCTGTGGAAAGATACCTAAAGGATCAACAGCTCCT
GGGGATTTGGGGTTGCTCTGGAAAACTCATTTGCACCACTGCTGTGCCTTGGAATGCTAGTTGGAGTAAT
AAATCTCTGGAACAGATTTGGAATCACACGACCTGGATGGAGTGGGACAGAGAAATTAACAATTACACAA
GCTTAATACACTCCTTAATTGAAGAATCGCAAAACCAGCAAGAAAAGAATGAACAAGAATTATTGGAATT
AGATAAATGGGCAAGTTTGTGGAATTGGTTTAACATAACAAATTGGCTGTGGTATATAAAATTATTCATA
ATGATAGTAGGAGGCTTGGTAGGTTTAAGAATAGTTTTTGCTGTACTTTCTATAGTGAATAGAGTTAGGC
AGGGATATTCACCATTATCGTTTCAGACCCACCTCCCAACCCCGAGGGGACCCGACAGGCCCGAAGGAAT
AGAAGAAGAAGGTGGAGAGAGAGACAGAGACAGATCCATTCGATTAGTGAACGGATCGGCACTGCGTGCG
CCAATTCTGCAGACAAATGGCAGTATTCATCCACAATTTTAAAAGAAAAGGGGGGATTGGGGGGTACAGT
GCAGGGGAAAGAATAGTAGACATAATAGCAACAGACATACAAACTAAAGAATTACAAAAACAAATTACAA
AAATTCAAAATTTTCGGGTTTATTACAGGGACAGCAGAGATCCAGTTTGGTTAGTACCGGGCCCGCTCTA
GAACGCGCGGTGACCCTCGAGGTCGACGGTATCGATAAGCTCGCTTCACGAGATTCCAGCAGGTCGAGGG
ACCTAATAACTTCGTATAGCATACATTATACGAAGTTATATTAAGGGTTCCAAGCTTAAGCGGCCGGCCG
CGTGGATAACCGTATTACCGCCATAATCGTGAGGCTCCGGTGCCCGTCAGTGGGCAGAGCGCACATCGCC
CACAGTCCCCGAGAAGTTGGGGGGAGGGGTCGGCAATTGAACCGGTGCCTAGAGAAGGTGGCGCGGGGTA
AACTGGGAAAGTGATGTCGTGTACTGGCTCCGCCTTTTTCCCGAGGGTGGGGGAGAACCGTATATAAGTG
CAGTAGTCGCCGTGAACGTTCTTTTTCGCAACGGGTTTGCCGCCAGAACACAGGTAAGTGCCGTGTGTGG
TTCCCGCGGGCCTGGCCTCTTTACGGGTTATGGCCCTTGCGTGCCTTGAATTACTTCCACCTGGCTGCAG
TACGTGATTCTTGATCCCGAGCTTCGGGTTGGAAGTGGGTGGGAGAGTTCGAGGCCTTGCGCTTAAGGAG
CCCCTTCGCCTCGTGCTTGAGTTGAGGCCTGGCCTGGGCGCTGGGGCCGCCGCGTGCGAATCTGGTGGCA
CCTTCGCGCCTGTCTCGCTGCTTTCGATAAGTCTCTAGCCATTTAAAATTTTTGATGACCTGCTGCGACG
CTTTTTTTCTGGCAAGATAGTCTTGTAAATGCGGGCCAAGATCTGCACACTGGTATTTCGGTTTTTGGGG
CCGCGGGCGGCGACGGGGCCCGTGCGTCCCAGCGCACATGTTCGGCGAGGCGGGGCCTGCGAGCGCGGCC
ACCGAGAATCGGACGGGGGTAGTCTCAAGCTGGCCGGCCTGCTCTGGTGCCTGGCCTCGCGCCGCCGTGT
ATCGCCCCGCCCTGGGCGGCAAGGCTGGCCCGGTCGGCACCAGTTGCGTGAGCGGAAAGATGGCCGCTTC
CCGGCCCTGCTGCAGGGAGCTCAAAATGGAGGACGCGGCGCTCGGGAGAGCGGGCGGGTGAGTCACCCAC
ACAAAGGAAAAGGGCCTTTCCGTCCTCAGCCGTCGCTTCATGTGACTCCACGGAGTACCGGGCGCCGTCC
AGGCACCTCGATTAGTTCTCGAGCTTTTGGAGTACGTCGTCTTTAGGTTGGGGGGAGGGGTTTTATGCGA
TGGAGTTTCCCCACACTGAGTGGGTGGAGACTGAAGTTAGGCCAGCTTGGCACTTGATGTAATTCTCCTT
GGAATTTGCCCTTTTTGAGTTTGGATCTTGGTTCATTCTCAAGCCTCAGACAGTGGTTCAAAGTTTTTTT
CTTCCATTTCAGGTGTCGTGAGGAATTAGCTTGCTTACATTTGCTTCTGACACAACTGTGTTCACTAGCA
ACCTCAAACAGACAGCTAGCGCTACCGGTCGCCACCATGGTGAGCAAGGGCGAGGAGCTGTTCACCGGGG
TGGTGCCCATCCTGGTCGAGCTGGACGGCGACGTAAACGGCCACAAGTTCAGCGTGTCCGGCGAGGGCGA
GGGCGATGCCACCTACGGCAAGCTGACCCTGAAGTTCATCTGCACCACCGGCAAGCTGCCCGTGCCCTGG
CCCACCCTCGTGACCACCTTCGGCTACGGCCTGCAGTGCTTCGCCCGCTACCCCGACCACATGAAGCAGC
ACGACTTCTTCAAGTCCGCCATGCCCGAAGGCTACGTCCAGGAGCGCACCATCTTCTTCAAGGACGACGG
CAACTACAAGACCCGCGCCGAGGTGAAGTTCGAGGGCGACACCCTGGTGAACCGCATCGAGCTGAAGGGC
ATCGACTTCAAGGAGGACGGCAACATCCTGGGGCACAAGCTGGAGTACAACTACAACAGCCACAACGTCT
ATATCATGGCCGACAAGCAGAAGAACGGCATCAAGGTGAACTTCAAGATCCGCCACAACATCGAGGACGG
CAGCGTGCAGCTCGCCGACCACTACCAGCAGAACACCCCCATCGGCGACGGCCCCGTGCTGCTGCCCGAC
AACCACTACCTGAGCTACCAGTCCGCCCTGAGCAAAGACCCCAACGAGAAGCGCGATCACATGGTCCTGC
TGGAGTTCGTGACCGCCGCCGGGATCACTCTCGGCATGGACGAGCTGTACAAGTCCGGATCAACAAGTTT
GTACAAAAAAGCAGGCTTGGATCCCGGGCAGCAGCCGCCGCCTCAACCGGCCCCCCAGGGCCAAGGGCAG
CCGCCTTCGCAGCCCCCGCAGGGGCAGGGCCCGCCGTCCGGACCCGGGCAACCGGCACCCGCGGCGACCC
AGGCGGCGCCGCAGGCACCCCCCGCCGGGCATCAGATCGTGCACGTCCGCGGGGACTCGGAGACCGACCT
GGAGGCGCTCTTCAACGCCGTCATGAACCCCAAGACGGCCAACGTGCCCCAGACCGTGCCCATGAGGCTC
CGGAAGCTGCCCGACTCCGCCTTCAAGCCGCCGGAGCCCAAATCCCACTCCCGACAGGCCAGTACTGATG
CAGGCACTGCAGGAGCCCTGACTCCACAGCATGTTCGAGCTCATTCCTCTCCAGCTTCTCTGCAGTTGGG
AGCTGTTTCTCCTGGGACACTGACCCCCACTGGAGTAGTCTCTGGCCCAGCAGCTACACCCACAGCTCAG
CATCTTCGACAGTCTTCTTTTGAGATACCTGATGATGTACCTCTGCCAGCAGGTTGGGAGATGGCAAAGA
CATCTTCTGGTCAGAGATACTTCTTAAATCACATCGATCAGACAACAACATGGCAGGACCCCAGGAAGGC
CATGCTGTCCCAGATGAACGTCACAGCCCCCACCAGTCCACCAGTGCAGCAGAATATGATGAACTCGGCT
TCAGGTCCTCTTCCTGATGGATGGGAACAAGCCATGACTCAGGATGGAGAAATTTACTATATAAACCATA
AGAACAAGACCACCTCTTGGCTAGACCCAAGGCTTGACCCTCGTTTTGCCATGAACCAGAGAATCAGTCA
GAGTGCTCCAGTGAAACAGCCACCACCCCTGGCTCCCCAGAGCCCACAGGGAGGCGTCATGGGTGGCAGC
AACTCCAACCAGCAGCAACAGATGCGACTGCAGCAACTGCAGATGGAGAAGGAGAGGCTGCGGCTGAAAC
AGCAAGAACTGCTTCGGCAGGCAATGCGGAATATCAATCCCAGCACAGCAAATTCTCCAAAATGTCAGGA
GTTAGCCCTGCGTAGCCAGTTACCAACACTGGAGCAGGATGGTGGGACTCAAAATCCAGTGTCTTCTCCC
GGGATGTCTCAGGAATTGAGAACAATGACGACCAATAGCTCAGATCCTTTCCTTAACAGTGGCACCTATC
ACTCTCGAGATGAGAGTACAGACAGTGGACTAAGCATGAGCAGCTACAGTGTCCCTCGAACCCCAGATGA
CTTCCTGAACAGTGTGGATGAGATGGATACAGGTGATACTATCAACCAAAGCACCCTGCCCTCACAGCAG
AACCGTTTCCCAGACTACCTTGAAGCCATTCCTGGGACAAATGTGGACCTTGGAACACTGGAAGGAGATG
GAATGAACATAGAAGGAGAGGAGCTGATGCCAAGTCTGCAGGAAGCTTTGAGTTCTGACATCCTTAATGA
CATGGAGTCTGTTTTGGCTGCCACCAAGCTAGATAAAGAAAGCTTTCTTACATGGTTATAGGACCCAGCT
TTCTTGTACAAAGTGGTTGATCCACCGGATCTAGATAACTGATCATAATCAGCCATACCACATTTGTAGA
GGTTTTACTTGCTTTAAAAAACCTCCCACACCTCCCCCTGAACCTGAAACATAAAATGAATGCAATTGTT
GTTGTTGGCCGCGGATCCGTTTAAACGAATTCATCATAATCAGCCATACCACATTTGTAGAGGTTTTACT
TGCTTTAAAAAACCTCCCACACCTCCCCCTGAACCTGAAACATAAAATGAATGCAATTGTTGTTGTTAAC
TTGTTTATTGCAGCTTATAATGGTTACAAATAAAGCAATAGCATCACAAATTTCACAAATAAAGCATTTT
TTTCACTGCATTCTAGTTGTGGTTTGTCCAAACTCATCAATGTATCCCAATTCGTCGAGGGACCTAATAA
CTTCGTATAGCATACATTATACGAAGTTATACATGTTTAAGGGTTCCGGTTCCACTAGGTACAATTCGAT
ATCAAGCTTATCGATAATCAACCTCTGGATTACAAAATTTGTGAAAGATTGACTGGTATTCTTAACTATG
TTGCTCCTTTTACGCTATGTGGATACGCTGCTTTAATGCCTTTGTATCATGCTATTGCTTCCCGTATGGC
TTTCATTTTCTCCTCCTTGTATAAATCCTGGTTGCTGTCTCTTTATGAGGAGTTGTGGCCCGTTGTCAGG
CAACGTGGCGTGGTGTGCACTGTGTTTGCTGACGCAACCCCCACTGGTTGGGGCATTGCCACCACCTGTC
AGCTCCTTTCCGGGACTTTCGCTTTCCCCCTCCCTATTGCCACGGCGGAACTCATCGCCGCCTGCCTTGC
CCGCTGCTGGACAGGGGCTCGGCTGTTGGGCACTGACAATTCCGTGGTGTTGTCGGGGAAATCATCGTCC
TTTCCTTGGCTGCTCGCCTGTGTTGCCACCTGGATTCTGCGCGGGACGTCCTTCTGCTACGTCCCTTCGG
CCCTCAATCCAGCGGACCTTCCTTCCCGCGGCCTGCTGCCGGCTCTGCGGCCTCTTCCGCGTCTTCGCCT
TCGCCCTCAGACGAGTCGGATCTCCCTTTGGGCCGCCTCCCCGCATCGATACCGTCGACCTCGATCGAGA
CCTAGAAAAACATGGAGCAATCACAAGTAGCAATACAGCAGCTACCAATGCTGATTGTGCCTGGCTAGAA
GCACAAGAGGAGGAGGAGGTGGGTTTTCCAGTCACACCTCAGGTACCTTTAAGACCAATGACTTACAAGG
CAGCTGTAGATCTTAGCCACTTTTTAAAAGAAAAGGGGGGACTGGAAGGGCTAATTCACTCCCAACGAAG
ACAAGATATCCTTGATCTGTGGATCTACCACACACAAGGCTACTTCCCTGATTGGCAGAACTACACACCA
GGGCCAGGGATCAGATATCCACTGACCTTTGGATGGTGCTACAAGCTAGTACCAGTTGAGCAAGAGAAGG
TAGAAGAAGCCAATGAAGGAGAGAACACCCGCTTGTTACACCCTGTGAGCCTGCATGGGATGGATGACCC
GGAGAGAGAAGTATTAGAGTGGAGGTTTGACAGCCGCCTAGCATTTCATCACATGGCCCGAGAGCTGCAT
CCGGACTGTACTGGGTCTCTCTGGTTAGACCAGATCTGAGCCTGGGAGCTCTCTGGCTAACTAGGGAACC
CACTGCTTAAGCCTCAATAAAGCTTGCCTTGAGTGCTTCAAGTAGTGTGTGCCCGTCTGTTGTGTGACTC
TGGTAACTAGAGATCCCTCAGACCCTTTTAGTCAGTGTGGAAAATCTCTAGCAGCATGTGAGCAAAAGGC
CAGCAAAAGGCCAGGAACCGTAAAAAGGCCGCGTTGCTGGCGTTTTTCCATAGGCTCCGCCCCCCTGACG
AGCATCACAAAAATCGACGCTCAAGTCAGAGGTGGCGAAACCCGACAGGACTATAAAGATACCAGGCGTT
TCCCCCTGGAAGCTCCCTCGTGCGCTCTCCTGTTCCGACCCTGCCGCTTACCGGATACCTGTCCGCCTTT
CTCCCTTCGGGAAGCGTGGCGCTTTCTCATAGCTCACGCTGTAGGTATCTCAGTTCGGTGTAGGTCGTTC
GCTCCAAGCTGGGCTGTGTGCACGAACCCCCCGTTCAGCCCGACCGCTGCGCCTTATCCGGTAACTATCG
TCTTGAGTCCAACCCGGTAAGACACGACTTATCGCCACTGGCAGCAGCCACTGGTAACAGGATTAGCAGA
GCGAGGTATGTAGGCGGTGCTACAGAGTTCTTGAAGTGGTGGCCTAACTACGGCTACACTAGAAGAACAG
TATTTGGTATCTGCGCTCTGCTGAAGCCAGTTACCTTCGGAAAAAGAGTTGGTAGCTCTTGATCCGGCAA
ACAAACCACCGCTGGTAGCGGTGGTTTTTTTGTTTGCAAGCAGCAGATTACGCGCAGAAAAAAAGGATCT
CAAGAAGATCCTTTGATCTTTTCTACGGGGTCTGACGCTCAGTGGAACGAAAACTCACGTTAAGGGATTT
TGGTCATGAGATTATCAAAAAGGATCTTCACCTAGATCCTTTTAAATTAAAAATGAAGTTTTAAATCAAT
CTAAAGTATATATGAGTAAACTTGGTCTGACAGTTACCAATGCTTAATCAGTGAGGCACCTATCTCAGCG
ATCTGTCTATTTCGTTCATCCATAGTTGCCTGACTCCCCGTCGTGTAGATAACTACGATACGGGAGGGCT
TACCATCTGGCCCCAGTGCTGCAATGATACCGCGAGACCCACGCTCACCGGCTCCAGATTTATCAGCAAT
AAACCAGCCAGCCGGAAGGGCCGAGCGCAGAAGTGGTCCTGCAACTTTATCCGCCTCCATCCAGTCTATT
AATTGTTGCCGGGAAGCTAGAGTAAGTAGTTCGCCAGTTAATAGTTTGCGCAACGTTGTTGCCATTGCTA
CAGGCATCGTGGTGTCACGCTCGTCGTTTGGTATGGCTTCATTCAGCTCCGGTTCCCAACGATCAAGGCG
AGTTACATGATCCCCCATGTTGTGCAAAAAAGCGGTTAGCTCCTTCGGTCCTCCGATCGTTGTCAGAAGT
AAGTTGGCCGCAGTGTTATCACTCATGGTTATGGCAGCACTGCATAATTCTCTTACTGTCATGCCATCCG
TAAGATGCTTTTCTGTGACTGGTGAGTACTCAACCAAGTCATTCTGAGAATAGTGTATGCGGCGACCGAG
TTGCTCTTGCCCGGCGTCAATACGGGATAATACCGCGCCACATAGCAGAACTTTAAAAGTGCTCATCATT
GGAAAACGTTCTTCGGGGCGAAAACTCTCAAGGATCTTACCGCTGTTGAGATCCAGTTCGATGTAACCCA
CTCGTGCACCCAACTGATCTTCAGCATCTTTTACTTTCACCAGCGTTTCTGGGTGAGCAAAAACAGGAAG
GCAAAATGCCGCAAAAAAGGGAATAAGGGCGACACGGAAATGTTGAATACTCATACTCTTCCTTTTTCAA
TATTATTGAAGCATTTATCAGGGTTATTGTCTCATGAGCGGATACATATTTGAATGTATTTAGAAAAATA
AACAAATAGGGGTTCCGCGCACATTTCCCCGAAAAGTGCCACCTGACGTCGACGGATCGGGAGATCTCCC
GATCCCCTATGGTGCACTCTCAGTACAATCTGCTCTGATGCCGCATAGTTAAGCCAGTATCTGCTCCCTG
CTTGTGTGTTGGAGGTCGCTGAGTAGTGCGCGAGCAAAATTTAAGCTACAACAAGGCAAGGCTTGACCGA
CAATTGCATGAAGAATCTGCTTAGGGTTAGGCGTTTTGCGCTGCTTCGCGATGTACGGGCCAGATATACG
CGTT
Features (pLannotate 1.2.2; 28 found; start..end, strand, type, name):
      1..380     +  enhancer       CMV enhancer: human cytomegalovirus immediate early enhancer
    381..580     +  promoter       CMV promoter: human cytomegalovirus (CMV) immediate early promoter
    598..778     +  LTR            5' LTR (truncated): truncated 5' long terminal repeat (LTR) from HIV-1
    825..950     +  misc_feature   HIV-1 Ψ: packaging signal of human immunodeficiency virus type 1
    934..1272    +  CDS            HIV-1 gag (fragment): gag protein from human immunodeficiency virus 1; gag
   1447..1680    +  misc_feature   RRE: The Rev response element (RRE) of HIV-1 allows for Rev-dependent mRNA export from the nucleus to the cytoplasm.
   2057..2157    +  CDS            Rev (fragment): human immunodeficiency virus 1 (HIV-1) Rev protein; rev; enhances nuclear export of unspliced and incompletely spliced viral mRNAs
   2207..2324    +  misc_feature   cPPT/CTS: central polypurine tract and central termination sequence of HIV-1
   2394..2421    -  misc_feature   MCS (fragment): pBluescript multiple cloning site
   2456..2489    +  protein_bind   loxP: Cre-mediated recombination occurs in the 8-bp core sequence (GCATACAT). Cre recombinase
   2553..3731    +  promoter       EF-1α promoter: strong constitutive promoter for human elongation factor EF-1α
   3817..4533    +  CDS            EYFP: EYFP is a basic (constitutively fluorescent) green/yellow fluorescent protein published in 1996, derived from Aequorea victoria. It is reported to be a very rapidly-maturing weak dimer with high acid sensitivity.
   4543..4567    +  protein_bind   attB1: mutant version of attB; recombination site for the Gateway® BP reaction BP Clonase™
   4567..6078    +  CDS            YAP1: YAP1_HUMAN - Also known as YAP65. Experimental evidence at protein level: Swiss-Prot protein existence level 1. [Isoform 3]: Activates the C-terminal fragment (CTF) of ERBB4 (isoform 3). From Homo sapiens (Human).
   6083..6107    -  protein_bind   attB2: mutant version of attB; recombination site for the Gateway® BP reaction BP Clonase™
   6130..6214    +  CDS            large T antigen (fragment): large T antigen from SV40 (simian virus 40)
   6263..6345    +  CDS            large T antigen (fragment): large T antigen from SV40 (simian virus 40)
   6368..6449    +  polyA_signal   SV40 poly(A) signal: SV40 polyadenylation signal
   6507..6540    +  protein_bind   loxP: Cre-mediated recombination occurs in the 8-bp core sequence (GCATACAT). Cre recombinase
   6573..6596    +  misc_feature   MCS (fragment): pBluescript multiple cloning site
   6596..7184    +  misc_feature   WPRE: woodchuck hepatitis virus posttranscriptional regulatory element
   7185..7204    +  misc_feature   MCS (fragment): pBluescript multiple cloning site
   7206..7706    +  CDS            nef (fragment): NEF_HV1LA - Experimental evidence at protein level: Swiss-Prot protein existence level 1. Extracellular Nef protein targets CD4(+) T-lymphocytes for apoptosis by interacting with CXCR4 surface receptors. From Human immunodeficiency virus type 1 group M subtype B (isolate Lai) (HIV-1).
   7713..7893    +  LTR            5' LTR (truncated): truncated 5' long terminal repeat (LTR) from HIV-1
   7955..8543    -  rep_origin     ori: high-copy-number ColE1/pMB1/pBR322/pUC origin of replication
   8714..9574    -  CDS            AmpR: β-lactamase; bla; confers resistance to ampicillin, carbenicillin, and related antibiotics
   9575..9679    -  promoter       AmpR promoter: bla
   9738..9790    -  misc_feature   bom (fragment): basis of mobility region from pBR322
