[The description below was written by a language model from this plasmid's Addgene catalogue record and pLannotate feature annotations shown in this document.]
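Description:
pLL3.7-EF-EYFP-YAP1_F95A-PolyA is a lentiviral transfer plasmid built on the pLentilox3.7 backbone for expressing a fluorescently tagged mutant of human YAP1 in mammalian cells. It is propagated in bacteria through a high-copy ColE1/pUC-type origin and selected with ampicillin via the β-lactamase gene. The viral portion follows the usual HIV-1-derived layout. A CMV enhancer/promoter placed upstream of a truncated 5' LTR drives genomic RNA production in packaging cells. This is followed by the Ψ packaging signal with a gag fragment, the Rev response element for Rev-dependent nuclear export, and the cPPT/CTS element. A WPRE, a nef fragment and a second truncated LTR annotation close the downstream end of the viral genome.

The payload is an EF-1α promoter driving EYFP fused to the N-terminus of the 504-amino-acid YAP1-2gamma isoform, which carries a phenylalanine 95 to alanine substitution. The YAP1 coding sequence is bracketed by attB1 and attB2 sites, suggesting it passed through a Gateway-compatible intermediate, although the record lists Gibson assembly as the cloning method. An SV40 polyadenylation signal, with neighbouring large T antigen fragments, terminates the transcript ahead of the WPRE. The whole cassette from promoter to poly(A) lies between two same-orientation loxP sites inherited from the backbone, so Cre could in principle excise it. The stated purpose is fluorescent labelling of the F95A mutant, and the associated study concerns quantitative analysis of nuclear YAP1 and its export. The record does not say what the F95A mutation does functionally.
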