Addgene plasmid #112293: pLL3.7-EF-EYFP-YAP1_F95A-PolyA
Purpose: Fluorescently labels human YAP1-2gamma isoform (504 aa) F95A mutant
Depositing lab: Erik Sahai. Depositing organization: Francis Crick Institute. Publication: Quantitative Analysis Reveals that Actin and Src-Family Kinases Regulate Nuclear YAP1 and Its Export. Ege N, Dowbaj AM, Jiang M, Howell M, Hooper S, Foster C, Jenkins RP, Sahai E. Cell Syst. 2018 Jun 27;6(6):692-708.e13. doi: 10.1016/j.cels.2018.05.006. Epub 2018 Jun 18. PubMed 29909276.
Backbone
  Vector backbone: pLentilox3.7
  Backbone size w/o insert (bp): 7484
  Vector type: Lentiviral
Growth in bacteria
  Bacterial resistance: Ampicillin, 100 μg/mL
  Growth temperature: 37°C
  Growth strain: NEB Stable
  Copy number: High Copy
Gene/Insert
  Gene/Insert name: EYFP-YAP1
  Species: H. sapiens (human)
  Insert size (bp): 2462
  Mutation: Human YAP1-2gamma with Phenylalanine 95 to Alanine
  Entrez Gene: YAP1 (a.k.a. COB1, YAP, YAP-1, YAP2, YAP65, YKI)
  Promoter: EF-1 alpha
  Cloning method: Gibson Cloning
Terms and licenses: Academic/Nonprofit Terms; Industry Terms: Not Available to Industry
Depositor comments: The human YAP1-2gamma isoform, which is 504 amino acids long is described in (Gaffney et al., 2012)
How to cite: pLL3.7-EF-EYFP-YAP1_F95A-PolyA was a gift from Erik Sahai (Addgene plasmid # 112293 ; http://n2t.net/addgene:112293 ; RRID:Addgene_112293)
